>Addgene plasmid #98431 | pYZ193 | depositor full sequence | sequence record 180412 | pYZ193 sequence 6372 bps
AGCGCCCAATACGCAAACCGCCTCTCCCCGCGCGTTGGCCGATTCATTAATGCAGCTGGCACGACAGGTT
TCCCGACTGGAAAGCGGGCAGTGAGCGCAACGCAATTAATGTGAGTTAGCTCACTCATTAGGCACCCCAG
GCTTTACACTTTATGCTTCCGGCTCGTATGTTGTGTGGAATTGTGAGCGGATAACAATTTCACACAGGAA
ACAGCTATGACCATGATTACGCCAAGCGCGCAATTAACCCTCACTAAAGGGAACAAAAGCTGGAGCTCCA
CCGCGGTGGCGGCCGCTCTAGAACTAGTCGATCCGCCGGGCTGCAGGAATTCGATATCAAGGTTATCGAT
ACCGTCCACCTCGAGGGGGGGCCCGGTACCCAATTCGCCCTATAGTGAGTCGTATTACGCGCGCTCACTG
GCCGTCGTTTTACAACGTCGTGACTGGGAAAACCCTGGCGTTACCCAACTTAATCGCCTTGCAGCACATC
CCCCTTTCGCCAGCTGGCGTAATAGCGAAGAGGCCCGCACCGATCGCCCTTCCCAACAGTTGCGCAGCCT
GAATGGCGAATGGCGCG
[124 nt withheld, positions 578-701]
C
[91 nt withheld, positions 703-793]
A
[49 nt withheld, positions 795-843]
CCTTTGACGTTGGAGTCCACGTTCTTT
[37 nt withheld, positions 871-907]
ACCCTATCTCGGTCTATTCTTTTGATTTATAAGGGATTTTGCCGATTTCGGCCTATTGGTTAAAAAATGA
GCTGATTTAACAAAAATTTAACGCGAATTTTAACAAAATATTAACGTTTACAATTTTGTTCAAATAATCG
AGAAGAGGTTATTTTTTCTTCGAGTTTTACGTCGGTTACCTAAGACTAAATACATCTACTTAGAAAATAC
GAAAACCCCAAGTAAAGCTTCACATAAATAAGGTTGCAAAACAAACTGAACATTTATACTTATGAACATG
TAGATAAATTGCCAAAAAAAAGGTTGACGAACTCTAAGATTACGAATAATTATAGAAAATGAAGAAGCTT
TGGTGTTCTAAAATGTCAAACTTATATATAAGAGTTTGGAACCAAAGCGTGAAACATGCTTACTCTTCGT
CAATAATTTCTTCCTCCAATCGAATACCTTCTTTGGCAAGTGTATCAATCAATGGACCGCAAAGCTTCAT
ATCATTAGGAGCCAAAACACCTGGGGTGTTAATAACACCATCAAGAATTTGCTGAGTAGCAACACCACAA
GGAACGCCGACTAATTTTGCCATAGAGGTGTAGCCATTAGGAACACCGTAGTCAAGCAAAGTGCAAGTAC
GAGTTTGGCGTTTTCCTTCTTTGGTTTCAACTTCAAACTTGTGTTGAAGGATTAACATATCACGTTCACC
TTCTTCGTATTGCATAAGTTCCTCCAAGGTAGCGCATAAGGTGTCCAAAGGATTACCACGAGGAGTAACG
GGTTTGCTAGAGAACATACCAAGCCACTTCAAACCATTCAAAATGCGCTTCTTGTCGTCTTCATCTTTGA
ATTTGTGGATGGAAGAAATTTTCTTGATTAGGTCGGCTTCGGAGGAAGATTCAGCCTTGATGACACGAGC
AGTAACCTCCTTCCAAGGCAAAGCGGGTGCTTCAGGAGATAAGTATTCCTGAGCTGTCTCATCCAAAAAT
CCCATATCAACCAAACAATGAATAAACTCGGGAAATCCTTGGTAACGTAAAGTACCGCGAATGATAGTTT
CTGCTTCAGGTATTTGATAGCGCTCTTGGTAGACAGTGGAATCACGATTAGGATAACAAACGAAAGCGTA
ACCGGGATAGATGAAATAGGGTTTAGCAGTTTCCATCAAATCCTTGCCGTCAATTTCAACAAGTTTGCCG
TTTTCATAAAACTTGGCAGAGTTGCGAAGAGCCAACAAAACACCACGAGAAGACCAAGAAAACTTGTATC
CTAAAGGATTGTTGGAGTCCTCGGGAGCGGGAAGACCTCCACAATAAGACAAGAAAGACTTAATCTTACC
GCCAGCTTTATGAACCTCTTCAATGGTCTTGATAGCATATAAATGATCAATACCGGGATCGACGCCGATT
TCGTTCATACAAATAGAACCAGCCTTGATGGCAGCTTCCTCCAACTCAGCCATTTTGGGATTCACATAAC
TGGTGGTACAAACGTGTTTACCATGCTTAATGGCAGCTTTCATAACTGTTGCATGATAAGTGTAAGGAAT
CAAGCTGATGGTAAGATCATGTTCGGAAACAGCTTTCTCAAGAGCTGCTTCATCATTGACATCCAAAGCA
ATGGCTTTGCTGTTTGGGATACCATTAATAAATGCTTCAGCCTTAGAAAGAGTTCTGCATGCTACGGTTA
TATTATTTTCTTTACGACGAGATAAATATTCTAAAGTAGGATGAGCGACAAATCCCGAACCAAGTAATAA
GATGGAAGGCATTTTGATGTTGAAAATGAAAGAGGCAGTCAGTTAAGGACAAGTGGTAAACCAAAGACTT
CTGTTTTGTCGTCACGGTTTTAGCGATATATAAGGGGTTCCTTTTTATCCACAGATTTATTTCTGATGGC
CGAAATCGTCGTCTAAATTGATGAAAACTGATTATCTCGAATCGGTTAAAAAAGCAGTCACATGGACCAT
TTTTTGAATTAATATTTAATCGTTACGTTTCCTCTCAATGTTATGTTTGGCTTACTAGGGGAATTGGTTA
TTATCGACAAGTTTAGTCGATAATTTGTTAGCAGCGATGTCGCAACTGATAGTTTTAGCAACTTTTTTTA
CGTAGTTTTTTTCTGCACAACAGAAGTTGCTTAAAAGCTAGTAGATGCCATTCGTTGTTGTTTGGGGGTA
GATTAAAGAATTGTAAGCTTTAGTATAAGAATAATTTGTTTCTCCTCTTTCTGCCTATCTGTTGTTCATA
ATCAACTGCGTAGTTCTGGTGAAGGAGTAAATTAAACTGCCTCGCACCGCCGTACTCATTTTTACCTCGG
TCGATCGACTCTAGAGGAAATTCGAGTCTAACTCCTTAACCACTCGGACATAGTGACTTATCTGACACTC
ATTGTAAATTAATATATATATAGGCATTTTGTTTAGTTAAAGGTACTTAAGTAATTAGTATAAACGAACC
AATTTTATAATCAGGAAGTTAAGTGAATGGTAGCACATGTCGTAAAAATTGTGAATTTTTATTGAATAAT
ATTTTAAATACAAGCCTTTCTAGACTAGGTATACTCATAAACATATATGAGCAAAAGGATAGAGGAGATT
ACATTGCATCTTCTACAAATTTATTTATTGCCCTTTACTGAAAAATTAAATAATGAGTACTAAATGATAA
AAAGCGCTCAGTACAAGAAAGATTGCAAAAATATTGCATTCTTCATGAATTAAAGTTGCATATAAGGCAT
ATTGAAAGTAATAGTACTAAAACAGCAGTTAGCGAAAATTAATAGAATTATATTCGCAAGACAATTGTGA
CATTAAATTAAAAAATTGTAGAATTTTTACTATCCTCTTTAACGCCATGAGCCTTTATAAAAAGGTTAAA
TTAGTTTTAACATTCTTTTTTTGAGTAAGAGTTTACAATTTATCAAAACCTGTGTTATTATATTCATTAG
TTTCAATTTATTAGCATCTAGAGAAAAATCAATTGGCAGTTACATTGTTGGAATTTATGAAGAAAAAGAA
TCTACAACGGAGAATAAGTTGCTGATCGCTTTCCCTAAAATTGTATATTTTGCTGAGCTTATTTTGACAT
TTCGTTGAAGTTTTCTCTAATTCGCATTCATTTTAAGTAAAACAATGAGAAATAAAATTACAAAAAATAC
AAATTAAAATACAATTTTTAGCTATAATTATAGACGATGCCCTTGTATCCCATTCTGTCTCGCTTGCCCC
TACTTTTTATCTTTTATATACCATAATGAACGCTGCCGCTACTAACCATACCCCGATTTTACATTTCGGA
CTCCCAAGGACGTACAAAATAGAAAACTATAGAAAAAAATAATCAGAAAATAGCATGTCATCTCTTTGTA
AAACGCGTTTGCAAGAAGAAAGGAAACAATGGAGAAGAGATCATCCATTTGTATGTAAATTTTAGTAAAC
TTGAAGAAATCACTAACAACTTCTCTTACTTAGGGATTCTATGCAAAACCTTGTAAATCATCTGATGGAG
GACTCGATTTAATGAATTGGAAGGTTGGATTTCCAGGTGGCACTTTTCGGGGAAATGTGCGCGGAACCCC
TATTTGTTTATTTTTCTAAATACATTCAAATATGTATCCGCTCATGAGACAATAACCCTGATAAATGCTT
CAATAATATTGAAAAAGGAAGAGTATGAGTATTCAACATTTCCGTGTCGCCCTTATTCCCTTTTTTGCGG
CATTTTGCCTTCCTGTTTTTGCTCACCCAGAAACGCTGGTGAAAGTAAAAGATGCTGAAGATCAGTTGGG
TGCACGAGTGGGTTACATCGAACTGGATCTCAACAGCGGTAAGATCCTTGAGAGTTTTCGCCCCGAAGAA
CGTTTTCCAATGATGAGCACTTTTAAAGTTCTGCTATGTGGCGCGGTATTATCCCGTATTGACGCCGGGC
AAGAGCAACTCGGTCGCCGCATACACTATTCTCAGAATGACTTGGTTGAGTACTCACCAGTCACAGAAAA
GCATCTTACGGATGGCATGACAGTAAGAGAATTATGCAGTGCTGCCATAACCATGAGTGATAACACTGCG
GCCAACTTACTTCTGACAACGATCGGAGGACCGAAGGAGCTAACCGCTTTTTTGCACAACATGGGGGATC
ATGTAACTCGCCTTGATCGTTGGGAACCGGAGCTGAATGAAGCCATACCAAACGACGAGCGTGACACCAC
GATGCCTGTAGCAATGGCAACAACGTTGCGCAAACTATTAACTGGCGAACTACTTACTCTAGCTTCCCGG
CAACAATTAATAGACTGGATGGAGGCGGATAAAGTTGCAGGACCACTTCTGCGCTCGGCCCTTCCGGCTG
GCTGGTTTATTGCTGATAAATCTGGAGCCGGTGAGCGTGGATCTCGCGGTATCATTGCAGCACTGGGGCC
AGATGGTAAGCCCTCCCGTATCGTAGTTATCTACACGACGGGGAGTCAGGCAACTATGGATGAACGAAAT
AGACAGATCGCTGAGATAGGTGCCTCACTGATTAAGCATTGGTAACTGTCAGACCAAGTTTACTCATATA
TACTTTAGATTGATTTAAAACTTCATTTTTAATTTAAAAGGATCTAGGTGAAGATCCTTTTTGATAATCT
CATGACCAAAATCCCTTAACGTGAGTTTTCGTTCCACTGAGCGTCAGACCCCGTAGAAAAGATCAAAGGA
TCTTCTTGAGATCCTTTTTTTCTGCGCGTAATCTGCTGCTTGCAAACAAAAAAACCACCGCTACCAGCGG
TGGTTTGTTTGCCGGATCAAGAGCTACCAACTCTTTTTCCGAAGGTAACTGGCTTCAGCAGAGCGCAGAT
ACCAAATACTGTCCTTCTAGTGTAGCCGTAGTTAGGCCACCACTTCAAGAACTCTGTAGCACCGCCTACA
TACCTCGCTCTGCTAATCCTGTTACCAGTGGCTGCTGCCAGTGGCGATAAGTCGTGTCTTACCGGGTTGG
ACTCAAGACGATAGTTACCGGATAAGGCGCAGCGGTCGGGCTGAACGGGGGGTTCGTGCACACAGCCCAG
CTTGGAGCGAACGACCTACACCGAACTGAGATACCTACAGCGTGAGCATTGAGAAAGCGCCACGCTTCCC
GAAGGGAGAAAGGCGGACAGGTATCCGGTAAGCGGCAGGGTCGGAACAGGAGAGCGCACGAGGGAGCTTC
CAGGGGGAAACGCCTGGTATCTTTATAGTCCTGTCGGGTTTCGCCACCTCTGACTTGAGCGTCGATTTTT
GTGATGCTCGTCAGGGGGGCGGAGCCTATGGAAAAACGCCAGCAACGCGGCCTTTTTACGGTTCCTGGCC
TTTTGCTGGCCTTTTGCTCACATGTTCTTTCCTGCGTTATCCCCTGATTCTGTGGATAACCGTATTACCG
CCTTTGAGTGAGCTGATACCGCTCGCCGCAGCCGAACGACCGAGCGCAGCGAGTCAGTGAGCGAGGAAGC
GGAAG
Features (pLannotate 1.2.2; 17 found; start..end, strand, type, name):
      2..94      +  CDS            lacI (fragment): lac repressor; lacI; The lac repressor binds to the lac operator to inhibit transcription in E. coli. This inhibition can be relieved by adding lactose or isopropyl-β-D-thiogalactopyranoside (IPTG).
    107..128     +  protein_bind   CAP binding site: CAP binding activates transcription in the presence of cAMP. E. coli catabolite activator protein
    143..173     +  promoter       lac promoter: promoter for the E. coli lac operon
    181..197     +  protein_bind   lac operator: The lac repressor binds to the lac operator to inhibit transcription in E. coli. This inhibition can be relieved by adding lactose or isopropyl-β-D-thiogalactopyranoside (IPTG). lac repressor encoded by lacI
    242..260     +  promoter       T3 promoter: promoter for bacteriophage T3 RNA polymerase
    273..380     +  misc_feature   MCS: pBluescript multiple cloning site
    389..407     -  promoter       T7 promoter: promoter for bacteriophage T7 RNA polymerase
    415..570     +  CDS            lacZα (fragment): LacZα fragment of β-galactosidase; lacZ fragment
    578..1033    +  rep_origin     f1 ori (sequence partly withheld): f1 bacteriophage origin of replication; arrow indicates direction of (+) strand synthesis
   1320..2669    -  CDS            lys9: LYS9_SCHPO - Protein inferred from homology: Swiss-Prot protein existence level 3. From Schizosaccharomyces pombe (strain 972 / ATCC 24843) (Fission yeast).
   3115..3253    +  ncRNA          S pombe snR100 (fragment): Accession: RF01449 - small nucleolar RNA snR100
   3308..4091    -  rep_origin     ars1: Schizosaccharomyces pombe autonomously replicating sequence ars1
   4252..4317    +  CDS            hus5 (fragment): UBC9_SCHPO - Also known as ubc9. Experimental evidence at protein level: Swiss-Prot protein existence level 1. Catalyzes the covalent attachment of ubiquitin-like protein SUMO/Smt3 to other proteins. Required for efficient recovery from DNA damage or S-phase arrest and normal mitosis. This may be as part of a checkpoint independent recovery process. From Schizosaccharomyces pombe (strain 972 / ATCC 24843) (Fission yeast).
   4371..4445    +  CDS            hus5 (fragment): UBC9_SCHPO - Also known as ubc9. Experimental evidence at protein level: Swiss-Prot protein existence level 1. Catalyzes the covalent attachment of ubiquitin-like protein SUMO/Smt3 to other proteins. Required for efficient recovery from DNA damage or S-phase arrest and normal mitosis. This may be as part of a checkpoint independent recovery process. From Schizosaccharomyces pombe (strain 972 / ATCC 24843) (Fission yeast).
   4467..4571    +  promoter       AmpR promoter: bla
   4572..5432    +  CDS            AmpR: β-lactamase; bla; confers resistance to ampicillin, carbenicillin, and related antibiotics
   5603..6191    +  rep_origin     ori: high-copy-number ColE1/pMB1/pBR322/pUC origin of replication
