>Addgene plasmid #98431 | pYZ193 | addgene full sequence | sequence record 199439 | Addgene NGS Result
AGCGCCCAATACGCAAACCGCCTCTCCCCGCGCGTTGGCCGATTCATTAATGCAGCTGGCACGACAGGTT
TCCCGACTGGAAAGCGGGCAGTGAGCGCAACGCAATTAATGTGAGTTAGCTCACTCATTAGGCACCCCAG
GCTTTACACTTTATGCTTCCGGCTCGTATGTTGTGTGGAATTGTGAGCGGATAACAATTTCACACAGGAA
ACAGCTATGACCATGATTACGCCAAGCGCGCAATTAACCCTCACTAAAGGGAACAAAAGCTGGAGCTCCA
CCGCGGTGGCGGCCGCTCTAGAACTAGTGGATCCCCCGGGCTGCAGGAATTCGATATCAAGCTTATCGAT
ACCGTCGACCTCGAGGGGGGGCCCGGTACCCAATTCGCCCTATAGTGAGTCGTATTACGCGCGCTCACTG
GCCGTCGTTTTACAACGTCGTGACTGGGAAAACCCTGGCGTTACCCAACTTAATCGCCTTGCAGCACATC
CCCCTTTCGCCAGCTGGCGTAATAGCGAAGAGGCCCGCACCGATCGCCCTTCCCAACAGTTGCGCAGCCT
GAATGGCGAATGG
[124 nt withheld, positions 574-697]
C
[91 nt withheld, positions 699-789]
A
[49 nt withheld, positions 791-839]
CCTTTGACGTTGGAGTCCACGTTCTTT
[37 nt withheld, positions 867-903]
ACCCTATCTCGGTCTATTCTTTTGATTTATAAGGGATTTTGCCGATTTCGGCCTATTGGTTAAAAAATGA
GCTGATTTAACAAAAATTTAACGCGAATTTTAACAAAATATTAACGTTTACAATTTTGTTCAAATAATCG
AGAAGAGGTTATTTTTTCTTCGAGTTTTACGTCGGTTACCTAAGACTAAATACATCTACTTAGAAAATAC
GAAAACCCCAAGTAAAGCTTCACATAAATAAGGTTGCAAAACAAACTGAACATTTATACTTATGAACATG
TAGATAAATTGCCAAAAAAAAGGTTGACGAACTCTAAGATTACGAATAATTATAGAAAATGAAGAAGCTT
TGGTGTTCTAAAATGTCAAACTTATATATAAGAGTTTGGAACCAAAGCGTGAAACATGCTTACTCTTCGT
CAATAATTTCTTCCTCCAATCGAATACCTTCTTTGGCAAGTGTATCAATCAATGGACCGCAAAGCTTCAT
ATCATTAGGAGCCAAAACACCTGGGGTGTTAATAACACCATCAAGAATTTGCTGAGTAGCAACACCACAA
GGAACGCCGACTAATTTTGCCATAGAGGTGTAGCCATTAGGAACACCGTAGTCAAGCAAAGTGCAAGTAC
GAGTTTGGCGTTTTCCTTCTTTGGTTTCAACTTCAAACTTGTGTTGAAGGATTAACATATCACGTTCACC
TTCTTCGTATTGCATAAGTTCCTCCAAGGTAGCGCATAAGGTGTCCAAAGGATTACCACGAGGAGTAACG
GGTTTGCTAGAGAACATACCAAGCCACTTCAAACCATTCAAAATGCGCTTCTTGTCGTCTTCATCTTTGA
ATTTGTGGATGGAAGAAATTTTCTTGATTAGGTCGGCTTCGGAGGAAGATTCAGCCTTGATGACACGAGC
AGTAACCTCCTTCCAAGGCAAAGCGGGTGCTTCAGGAGATAAGTATTCCTGAGCTGTCTCATCCAAAAAT
CCCATATCAACCAAACAATGAATAAACTCGGGAAATCCTTGGTAACGTAAAGTACCGCGAATGATAGTTT
CTGCTTCAGGTATTTGATAGCGCTCTTGGTAGACAGTGGAATCACGATTAGGATAACAAACGAAAGCGTA
ACCGGGATAGATGAAATAGGGTTTAGCAGTTTCCATCAAATCCTTGCCGTCAATTTCAACAAGTTTGCCG
TTTTCATAAAACTTGGCAGAGTTGCGAAGAGCCAACAAAACACCACGAGAAGACCAAGAAAACTTGTATC
CTAAAGGATTGTTGGAGTCCTCGGGAGCGGGAAGACCTCCACAATAAGACAAGAAAGACTTAATCTTACC
GCCAGCTTTATGAACCTCTTCAATGGTCTTGATAGCATATAAATGATCAATACCGGGATCGACGCCGATT
TCGTTCATACAAATAGAACCAGCCTTGATGGCAGCTTCCTCCAACTCAGCCATTTTGGGATTCACATAAC
TGGTGGTACAAACGTGTTTACCATGCTTAATGGCAGCTTTCATAACTGTTGCATGATAAGTGTAAGGAAT
CAAGCTGATGGTAAGATCATGTTCGGAAACAGCTTTCTCAAGAGCTGCTTCATCATTGACATCCAAAGCA
ATGGCTTTGCTGTTTGGGATACCATTAATAAATGCTTCAGCCTTAGAAAGAGTTCTGCATGCTACGGTTA
TATTATTTTCTTTACGACGAGATAAATATTCTAAAGTAGGATGAGCGACAAATCCCGAACCAAGTAATAA
GATGGAAGGCATTTTGATGTTGAAAATGAAAGAGGCAGTCAGTTAAGGACAAGTGGTAAACCAAAGACTT
CTGTTTTGTCGTCACGGTTTTAGCGATATATAAGGGGTTCCTTTTTATCCACAGATTTATTTCTGATGGC
CGAAATCGTCGTCTAAATTGATGAAAACTGATTATCTCGAATCGGTTAAAAAAGCAGTCACATGGACCAT
TTTTTGAATTAATATTTAATCGTTACGTTTCCTCTCAATGTTATGTTTGGCTTACTAGGGGAATTGGTTA
TTATCGACAAGTTTAGTCGATAATTTGTTAGCAGCGATGTCGCAACTGATAGTTTTAGCAACTTTTTTTA
CGTAGTTTTTTTCTGCACAACAGAAGTTGCTTAAAAGCTAGTAGATGCCATTCGTTGTTGTTTGGGGGTA
GATTAAAGAATTGTAAGCTTTAGTATAAGAATAATTTGTTTCTCCTCTTTCTGCCTATCTGTTGTTCATA
ATCAACTGCGTAGTTCTGGTGAAGGAGTAAATTAAACTGCCTCGCACCGCCGTACTCATTTTTACCTCGG
TCGATCGACTCTAGAGGAAATTCGAGTCTAACTCCTTAACCACTCGGACATAGTGACTTATCTGACACTC
ATTGTAAATTAATATATATATAGGCATTTTGTTTAGTTAAAGGTACTTAAGTAATTAGTATAAACGAACC
AATTTTATAATCAGGAAGTTAAGTGAATGGTAGCACATGTCGTAAAAATTGTGAATTTTTATTGAATAAT
ATTTTAAATACAAGCCTTTCTAGACTAGGTATACTCATAAACATATATGAGCAAAAGGATAGAGGAGATT
ACATTGCATCTTCTACAAATTTATTTATTGCCCTTTACTGAAAAATTAAATAATGAGTACTAAATGATAA
AAAGCGCTCAGTACAAGAAAGATTGCAAAAATATTGCATTCTTCATGAATTAAAGTTGCATATAAGGCAT
ATTGAAAGTAATAGTACTAAAACAGCAGTTAGCGAAAATTAATAGAATTATATTCGCAAGACAATTGTGA
CATTAAATTAAAAAATTGTAGAATTTTTACTATCCTCTTTAACGCCATGAGCCTTTATAAAAAGGTTAAA
TTAGTTTTAACATTCTTTTTTTGAGTAAGAGTTTACAATTTATCAAAACCTGTGTTATTATATTCATTAG
TTTCAATTTATTAGCATCTAGAGAAAAATCAATTGGCAGTTACATTGTTGGAATTTATGAAGAAAAAGAA
TCTACAACGGAGAATAAGTTGCTGATCGCTTTCCCTAAAATTGTATATTTTGCTGAGCTTATTTTGACAT
TTCGTTGAAGTTTTCTCTAATTCGCATTCATTTTAAGTAAAACAATGAGAAATAAAATTACAAAAAATAC
AAATTAAAATACAATTTTTAGCTATAATTATAGACGATGCCCTTGTATCCCATTCTGTCTCGCTTGCCCC
TACTTTTTATCTTTTATATACCATAATGAACGCTGCCGCTACTAACCATACCCCGATTTTACATTTCGGA
CTCCCAAGGACGTACAAAATAGAAAACTATAGAAAAAAATAATCAGAAAATAGCATGTCATCTCTTTGTA
AAACGCGTTTGCAAGAAGAAAGGAAACAATGGAGAAGAGATCATCCATTTGTATGTAAATTTTAGTAAAC
TTGAAGAAATCACTAACAACTTCTCTTACTTAGGGATTCTATGCAAAACCTTGTAAATCATCTGATGGAG
GACTCGATTTAATGAATTGGAAGGTTGGATTTCCAGGTGGCACTTTTCGGGGAAATGTGCGCGGAACCCC
TATTTGTTTATTTTTCTAAATACATTCAAATATGTATCCGCTCATGAGACAATAACCCTGATAAATGCTT
CAATAATATTGAAAAAGGAAGAGTATGAGTATTCAACATTTCCGTGTCGCCCTTATTCCCTTTTTTGCGG
CATTTTGCCTTCCTGTTTTTGCTCACCCAGAAACGCTGGTGAAAGTAAAAGATGCTGAAGATCAGTTGGG
TGCACGAGTGGGTTACATCGAACTGGATCTCAACAGCGGTAAGATCCTTGAGAGTTTTCGCCCCGAAGAA
CGTTTTCCAATGATGAGCACTTTTAAAGTTCTGCTATGTGGCGCGGTATTATCCCGTATTGACGCCGGGC
AAGAGCAACTCGGTCGCCGCATACACTATTCTCAGAATGACTTGGTTGAGTACTCACCAGTCACAGAAAA
GCATCTTACGGATGGCATGACAGTAAGAGAATTATGCAGTGCTGCCATAACCATGAGTGATAACACTGCG
GCCAACTTACTTCTGACAACGATCGGAGGACCGAAGGAGCTAACCGCTTTTTTGCACAACATGGGGGATC
ATGTAACTCGCCTTGATCGTTGGGAACCGGAGCTGAATGAAGCCATACCAAACGACGAGCGTGACACCAC
GATGCCTGTAGCAATGGCAACAACGTTGCGCAAACTATTAACTGGCGAACTACTTACTCTAGCTTCCCGG
CAACAATTAATAGACTGGATGGAGGCGGATAAAGTTGCAGGACCACTTCTGCGCTCGGCCCTTCCGGCTG
GCTGGTTTATTGCTGATAAATCTGGAGCCGGTGAGCGTGGATCTCGCGGTATCATTGCAGCACTGGGGCC
AGATGGTAAGCCCTCCCGTATCGTAGTTATCTACACGACGGGGAGTCAGGCAACTATGGATGAACGAAAT
AGACAGATCGCTGAGATAGGTGCCTCACTGATTAAGCATTGGTAACTGTCAGACCAAGTTTACTCATATA
TACTTTAGATTGATTTAAAACTTCATTTTTAATTTAAAAGGATCTAGGTGAAGATCCTTTTTGATAATCT
CATGACCAAAATCCCTTAACGTGAGTTTTCGTTCCACTGAGCGTCAGACCCCGTAGAAAAGATCAAAGGA
TCTTCTTGAGATCCTTTTTTTCTGCGCGTAATCTGCTGCTTGCAAACAAAAAAACCACCGCTACCAGCGG
TGGTTTGTTTGCCGGATCAAGAGCTACCAACTCTTTTTCCGAAGGTAACTGGCTTCAGCAGAGCGCAGAT
ACCAAATACTGTTCTTCTAGTGTAGCCGTAGTTAGGCCACCACTTCAAGAACTCTGTAGCACCGCCTACA
TACCTCGCTCTGCTAATCCTGTTACCAGTGGCTGCTGCCAGTGGCGATAAGTCGTGTCTTACCGGGTTGG
ACTCAAGACGATAGTTACCGGATAAGGCGCAGCGGTCGGGCTGAACGGGGGGTTCGTGCACACAGCCCAG
CTTGGAGCGAACGACCTACACCGAACTGAGATACCTACAGCGTGAGCTATGAGAAAGCGCCACGCTTCCC
GAAGGGAGAAAGGCGGACAGGTATCCGGTAAGCGGCAGGGTCGGAACAGGAGAGCGCACGAGGGAGCTTC
CAGGGGGAAACGCCTGGTATCTTTATAGTCCTGTCGGGTTTCGCCACCTCTGACTTGAGCGTCGATTTTT
GTGATGCTCGTCAGGGGGGCGGAGCCTATGGAAAAACGCCAGCAACGCGGCCTTTTTACGGTTCCTGGCC
TTTTGCTGGCCTTTTGCTCACATGTTCTTTCCTGCGTTATCCCCTGATTCTGTGGATAACCGTATTACCG
CCTTTGAGTGAGCTGATACCGCTCGCCGCAGCCGAACGACCGAGCGCAGCGAGTCAGTGAGCGAGGAAGC
GGAAG
Features (pLannotate 1.2.2; 17 found; start..end, strand, type, name):
      2..94      +  CDS            lacI (fragment): lac repressor; lacI; The lac repressor binds to the lac operator to inhibit transcription in E. coli. This inhibition can be relieved by adding lactose or isopropyl-β-D-thiogalactopyranoside (IPTG).
    107..128     +  protein_bind   CAP binding site: CAP binding activates transcription in the presence of cAMP. E. coli catabolite activator protein
    143..173     +  promoter       lac promoter: promoter for the E. coli lac operon
    181..197     +  protein_bind   lac operator: The lac repressor binds to the lac operator to inhibit transcription in E. coli. This inhibition can be relieved by adding lactose or isopropyl-β-D-thiogalactopyranoside (IPTG). lac repressor encoded by lacI
    242..260     +  promoter       T3 promoter: promoter for bacteriophage T3 RNA polymerase
    273..380     +  misc_feature   MCS: pBluescript multiple cloning site
    389..407     -  promoter       T7 promoter: promoter for bacteriophage T7 RNA polymerase
    415..570     +  CDS            lacZα (fragment): LacZα fragment of β-galactosidase; lacZ fragment
    574..1029    +  rep_origin     f1 ori (sequence partly withheld): f1 bacteriophage origin of replication; arrow indicates direction of (+) strand synthesis
   1316..2665    -  CDS            lys9: LYS9_SCHPO - Protein inferred from homology: Swiss-Prot protein existence level 3. From Schizosaccharomyces pombe (strain 972 / ATCC 24843) (Fission yeast).
   3111..3249    +  ncRNA          S pombe snR100 (fragment): Accession: RF01449 - small nucleolar RNA snR100
   3304..4087    -  rep_origin     ars1: Schizosaccharomyces pombe autonomously replicating sequence ars1
   4248..4313    +  CDS            hus5 (fragment): UBC9_SCHPO - Also known as ubc9. Experimental evidence at protein level: Swiss-Prot protein existence level 1. Catalyzes the covalent attachment of ubiquitin-like protein SUMO/Smt3 to other proteins. Required for efficient recovery from DNA damage or S-phase arrest and normal mitosis. This may be as part of a checkpoint independent recovery process. From Schizosaccharomyces pombe (strain 972 / ATCC 24843) (Fission yeast).
   4367..4441    +  CDS            hus5 (fragment): UBC9_SCHPO - Also known as ubc9. Experimental evidence at protein level: Swiss-Prot protein existence level 1. Catalyzes the covalent attachment of ubiquitin-like protein SUMO/Smt3 to other proteins. Required for efficient recovery from DNA damage or S-phase arrest and normal mitosis. This may be as part of a checkpoint independent recovery process. From Schizosaccharomyces pombe (strain 972 / ATCC 24843) (Fission yeast).
   4463..4567    +  promoter       AmpR promoter: bla
   4568..5428    +  CDS            AmpR: β-lactamase; bla; confers resistance to ampicillin, carbenicillin, and related antibiotics
   5599..6187    +  rep_origin     ori: high-copy-number ColE1/pMB1/pBR322/pUC origin of replication
