[The description below was written by a language model from this plasmid's Addgene catalogue record and pLannotate feature annotations shown in this document.]
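Description:
pYZ193 is an empty, general-purpose shuttle vector for the fission yeast Schizosaccharomyces pombe, about 6.4 kb in size and catalogued as a synthetic biology backbone. In E. coli it is maintained as a high-copy plasmid through a ColE1/pUC-type origin and selected with ampicillin via the β-lactamase gene under its own promoter. In S. pombe it replicates episomally through the ars1 autonomously replicating sequence and is selected with the S. pombe lys9 gene, a lysine-biosynthesis marker that would be used to complement a lys9-deficient host. The associated publication concerns designer selectable-marker deletions and optimised common entry vectors. An f1 origin is also present, which allows single-stranded DNA production with helper phage.

The cloning region is of the pBluescript type: a multiple cloning site flanked by T3 and T7 phage promoters sits within a lacZα fragment downstream of the lac promoter, operator and CAP binding site. This arrangement normally permits blue/white screening of inserts in suitable E. coli strains. No insert is present, and the feature table shows no yeast promoter or terminator around the cloning site, so expression signals for S. pombe would have to come with the cloned fragment. The short annotated fragments of snR100 and hus5 lie next to ars1 and most likely reflect genomic sequence carried along with the marker or ARS segments rather than functional payloads. The depositor sequence and the repository's sequencing result carry the same features in the same order and differ by only four nucleotides in length.
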