Addgene plasmid #98431: pYZ193
Purpose: (Empty Backbone) Pombe General Purpose Vector - with Sp.lys9 marker
Depositing lab: Jef Boeke. Depositing organization: NYU Grossman School of Medicine. Publication: Construction of Designer Selectable Marker Deletions with CRISPR-Cas9 Toolbox in Schizosaccharomyces pombe and Optimized Design of Common Entry Vectors. Zhao Y, Boeke JD. G3 (Bethesda). 2018 Jan 10. pii: g3.117.300363. doi: 10.1534/g3.117.300363. PubMed 29321167.
Backbone
  Vector backbone: pYZ193
  Backbone size (bp): 6372
  Vector type: Synthetic Biology
  Selectable markers: Splys9
Growth in bacteria
  Bacterial resistance: Ampicillin, 100 μg/mL
  Growth temperature: 37°C
  Growth strain: DH5alpha
  Copy number: High Copy
Terms and licenses: Academic/Nonprofit Terms; Industry Terms: Not Available to Industry
How to cite: pYZ193 was a gift from Jef Boeke (Addgene plasmid # 98431 ; http://n2t.net/addgene:98431 ; RRID:Addgene_98431)
